Addgene plasmid #99618: LoxP3-HA-H2B-Cerulean-2A (SO104)
Purpose: To clone gene of interest downstream of LoxP3-HA-H2B-Cerulean-2A
Depositing lab: Rui Benedito. Depositing organization: Centro Nacional de Investigaciones Cardiovasculares (CNIC). Publication: Dual ifgMosaic: A Versatile Method for Multispectral and Combinatorial Mosaic Gene-Function Analysis. Pontes-Quero S, Heredia L, Casquero-Garcia V, Fernandez-Chacon M, Luo W, Hermoso A, Bansal M, Garcia-Gonzalez I, Sanchez-Munoz MS, Perea JR, Galiana-Simal A, Rodriguez-Arabaolaza I, Del Olmo-Cabrera S, Rocha SF, Criado-Rodriguez LM, Giovinazzo G, Benedito R. Cell. 2017 Aug 10;170(4):800-814.e18. doi: 10.1016/j.cell.2017.07.031. PubMed 28802047.
Backbone
  Vector backbone: pcDNA3.1
  Total vector size (bp): 7294
  Vector type: Mammalian Expression
  Selectable markers: Neomycin (select with G418)
Growth in bacteria
  Bacterial resistance: Ampicillin, 100 μg/mL
  Growth temperature: 37°C
  Growth strain: DH5alpha
  Copy number: High Copy
Gene/Insert
  Gene/Insert name: HA-H2B-Cerulean
  Tag / fusion protein: T2A (C terminal on insert)
Terms and licenses: Academic/Nonprofit Terms; Industry Terms: Not Available to Industry
How to cite: LoxP3-HA-H2B-Cerulean-2A (SO104) was a gift from Rui Benedito (Addgene plasmid # 99618 ; http://n2t.net/addgene:99618 ; RRID:Addgene_99618)
