[The description below was written by a language model from this plasmid's Addgene catalogue record and pLannotate feature annotations shown in this document.]
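Description:
LoxP3-HA-H2B-Cerulean-2A (SO104) is a mammalian expression plasmid of about 7.3 kb built on the pcDNA3.1 backbone and intended as a cloning intermediate: a gene of interest is inserted downstream of the reporter module so that it is co-expressed with a nuclear cyan marker. It propagates in E. coli at high copy from a ColE1/pUC-type origin under ampicillin selection (AmpR with its bla promoter). It also carries an f1 origin and an SV40 promoter-driven neo cassette with an SV40 poly(A) signal, allowing G418 selection in mammalian cells.

The payload sits downstream of the CMV immediate early enhancer and promoter, with a T7 promoter just upstream of the insert. A single 34-bp lox site comes first; the annotation tool labels it loxP, whereas the construct name calls it LoxP3, and the record does not define this designation. It is followed by human histone H2B (HIST1H2BJ) fused to mCerulean, which targets the cyan fluorescence to chromatin. The catalogue entry also lists an HA tag and a C-terminal T2A peptide. Neither is annotated in the feature table, although unannotated gaps before H2B and after mCerulean could accommodate them. The T2A would allow a downstream coding sequence to be translated from the same transcript as a separate protein. A WPRE, which enhances post-transcriptional expression, follows, and then SV40 and bGH polyadenylation signals.

The associated publication describes multispectral, combinatorial mosaic gene-function analysis. This fits use of the plasmid as a building block for Cre-dependent mosaic constructs in which the reporter marks cells expressing the linked gene.
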