Features (pLannotate 1.2.2; 25 found; start..end, strand, type, name):
     78..381     +  enhancer       CMV enhancer: human cytomegalovirus immediate early enhancer
    382..585     +  promoter       CMV promoter: human cytomegalovirus (CMV) immediate early promoter
    581..614     +  LTR            5' LTR (truncated) (fragment): truncated 5' long terminal repeat (LTR) from HIV-1
    630..648     +  promoter       T7 promoter: promoter for bacteriophage T7 RNA polymerase
    678..711     +  protein_bind   loxP: Cre-mediated recombination occurs in the 8-bp core sequence (GCATACAT). Cre recombinase
    757..1131    +  CDS            H2B: human histone H2B; HIST1H2BJ
   1130..1146    -  misc_feature   MCS (fragment): pUC18/19 multiple cloning site
   1156..1872    +  CDS            mCerulean: mCerulean is a basic (constitutively fluorescent) cyan fluorescent protein published in 2005, derived from Aequorea victoria. It is reported to be a very rapidly-maturing monomer.
   1992..2580    +  misc_feature   WPRE: woodchuck hepatitis virus posttranscriptional regulatory element
   2608..2691    +  CDS            large T antigen (fragment): large T antigen from SV40 (simian virus 40)
   2714..2835    +  polyA_signal   SV40 poly(A) signal: SV40 polyadenylation signal
   2894..3118    +  polyA_signal   bGH poly(A) signal: bovine growth hormone polyadenylation signal
   3122..3143    +  promoter       SV40 promoter (fragment): SV40 enhancer and early promoter
   3164..3592    +  rep_origin     f1 ori (sequence partly withheld): f1 bacteriophage origin of replication; arrow indicates direction of (+) strand synthesis
   3606..3935    +  promoter       SV40 promoter: SV40 enhancer and early promoter
   4002..4793    +  CDS            neo: KKA2_KLEPN - Also known as kan, nptII. Experimental evidence at protein level: Swiss-Prot protein existence level 1. Resistance to kanamycin, neomycin, paromomycin, ribostamycin, butirosin and gentamicin B. From Klebsiella pneumoniae.
   4817..4975    +  CDS            ble (fragment): BLE_KLEPN - Experimental evidence at protein level: Swiss-Prot protein existence level 1. Binding protein with a strong affinity to the bleomycin family of antibiotics. Binds to CL990; an antimitotic-antibiotic compound. From Klebsiella pneumoniae.
   4970..5091    +  polyA_signal   SV40 poly(A) signal: SV40 polyadenylation signal
   5164..5180    -  protein_bind   lac operator: The lac repressor binds to the lac operator to inhibit transcription in E. coli. This inhibition can be relieved by adding lactose or isopropyl-β-D-thiogalactopyranoside (IPTG). lac repressor encoded by lacI
   5188..5218    -  promoter       lac promoter: promoter for the E. coli lac operon
   5233..5254    -  protein_bind   CAP binding site: CAP binding activates transcription in the presence of cAMP. E. coli catabolite activator protein
   5267..5359    -  CDS            lacI (fragment): lac repressor; lacI; The lac repressor binds to the lac operator to inhibit transcription in E. coli. This inhibition can be relieved by adding lactose or isopropyl-β-D-thiogalactopyranoside (IPTG).
   5542..6130    -  rep_origin     ori: high-copy-number ColE1/pMB1/pBR322/pUC origin of replication
   6301..7161    -  CDS            AmpR: β-lactamase; bla; confers resistance to ampicillin, carbenicillin, and related antibiotics
   7162..7266    -  promoter       AmpR promoter: bla
>Addgene plasmid #99618 | LoxP3-HA-H2B-Cerulean-2A (SO104) | addgene full sequence | sequence record 192392 | Addgene NGS Result
GACGGATCGGGAGATCCTAGTTATTAATAGTAATCAATTACGGGGTCATTAGTTCATAGCCCATATATGG
AGTTCCGCGTTACATAACTTACGGTAAATGGCCCGCCTGGCTGACCGCCCAACGACCCCCGCCCATTGAC
GTCAATAATGACGTATGTTCCCATAGTAACGCCAATAGGGACTTTCCATTGACGTCAATGGGTGGAGTAT
TTACGGTAAACTGCCCACTTGGCAGTACATCAAGTGTATCATATGCCAAGTACGCCCCCTATTGACGTCA
ATGACGGTAAATGGCCCGCCTGGCATTATGCCCAGTACATGACCTTATGGGACTTTCCTACTTGGCAGTA
CATCTACGTATTAGTCATCGCTATTACCATGGTGATGCGGTTTTGGCAGTACATCAATGGGCGTGGATAG
CGGTTTGACTCACGGGGATTTCCAAGTCTCCACCCCATTGACGTCAATGGGAGTTTGTTTTGGCACCAAA
ATCAACGGGACTTTCCAAAATGTCGTAACAACTCCGCCCCATTGACGCAAATGGGCGGTAGGCGTGTACG
GTGGGAGGTCTATATAAGCAGAGCTCTCTGGCTAACTAGAGAACCCACTGCTTACTGGCTTATCGAAATT
AATACGACTCACTATAGGGAGACCCAAGCTGGCTAGCAATTACTAGTATAACTTCGTATAGCATACATTA
TACGAAGTTATCGGCGCGCCACCATGGCGTATCCATATGACGTCCCAGACTATGCCCCAGAGCCAGCGAA
GTCTGCTCCCGCCCCGAAAAAGGGCTCCAAGAAGGCGGTGACTAAGGCGCAGAAGAAAGGCGGCAAGAAG
CGCAAGCGCAGCCGCAAGGAGAGCTATTCCATCTATGTCTACAAGGTTCTGAAGCAGGTCCACCCTGACA
CCGGCATTTCGTCCAAGGCCATGGGCATCATGAACTCGTTTGTGAACGACATTTTCGAGCGCATCGCAGG
TGAGGCTTCCCGCCTGGCGCATTACAACAAGCGCTCGACCATCACCTCCAGGGAGATCCAGACGGCCGTG
CGCCTGCTGCTGCCTGGGGAGTTGGCCAAGCACGCCGTGTCCGAGGGTACTAAGGCCATCACCAAGTACA
CCAGCGCTAAGGATCCCCGGGTACCGGTCGCCACCATGGTGAGCAAGGGCGAGGAGCTGTTCACCGGGGT
GGTGCCCATCCTGGTCGAGCTGGACGGCGACGTAAACGGCCACAAGTTCAGCGTGTCCGGCGAGGGCGAG
GGCGATGCCACCTACGGCAAGCTGACCCTGAAGTTCATCTGCACCACCGGCAAGCTGCCCGTGCCCTGGC
CCACCCTCGTGACCACCCTGACCTGGGGCGTGCAGTGCTTCGCCCGCTACCCCGACCACATGAAGCAGCA
CGACTTCTTCAAGTCCGCCATGCCCGAAGGCTACGTCCAGGAGCGCACCATCTTCTTCAAGGACGACGGC
AACTACAAGACCCGCGCCGAGGTGAAGTTCGAGGGCGACACCCTGGTGAACCGCATCGAGCTGAAGGGCA
TCGACTTCAAGGAGGACGGCAACATCCTGGGGCACAAGCTGGAGTACAACGCCATCAGCGACAACGTCTA
TATCACCGCCGACAAGCAGAAGAACGGCATCAAGGCCAACTTCAAGATCCGCCACAACATCGAGGACGGC
AGCGTGCAGCTCGCCGACCACTACCAGCAGAACACCCCCATCGGCGACGGCCCCGTGCTGCTGCCCGACA
ACCACTACCTGAGCACCCAGTCCAAGCTGAGCAAAGACCCCAACGAGAAGCGCGATCACATGGTCCTGCT
GGAGTTCGTGACCGCCGCCGGGATCACTCTCGGCATGGACGAGCTGTACAAGGGCAGTGGAGAGGGCAGA
GGAAGTCTGCTAACATGCGGTGACGTCGAGGAGAATCCTGGCCCAGAATTCTGCAGATATCCAGCACAGT
GGCGGCCGCTCGAGTCTAGGCGCGCCCCGCTAATCAACCTCTGGATTACAAAATTTGTGAAAGATTGACT
GGTATTCTTAACTATGTTGCTCCTTTTACGCTATGTGGATACGCTGCTTTAATGCCTTTGTATCATGCTA
TTGCTTCCCGTATGGCTTTCATTTTCTCCTCCTTGTATAAATCCTGGTTGCTGTCTCTTTATGAGGAGTT
GTGGCCCGTTGTCAGGCAACGTGGCGTGGTGTGCACTGTGTTTGCTGACGCAACCCCCACTGGTTGGGGC
ATTGCCACCACCTGTCAGCTCCTTTCCGGGACTTTCGCTTTCCCCCTCCCTATTGCCACGGCGGAACTCA
TCGCCGCCTGCCTTGCCCGCTGCTGGACAGGGGCTCGGCTGTTGGGCACTGACAATTCCGTGGTGTTGTC
GGGGAAATCATCGTCCTTTCCTTGGCTGCTCGCCTGTGTTGCCACCTGGATTCTGCGCGGGACGTCCTTC
TGCTACGTCCCTTCGGCCCTCAATCCAGCGGACCTTCCTTCCCGCGGCCTGCTGCCGGCTCTGCGGCCTC
TTCCGCGTCTTCGCCTTCGCCCTCAGACGAGTCGGATCTCCCTTTGGGCCGCCTCCCCGCATCGATACCG
TCGAGACTGCTGCACCAGATCATAATCAGCCATACCACATTTGTAGAGGTTTTACTTGCTTTAAAAAACC
TCCCACACCTCCCCCTGAACCTGAAACATAAAATGAATGCAATTGTTGTTGTTAACTTGTTTATTGCAGC
TTATAATGGTTACAAATAAAGCAATAGCATCACAAATTTCACAAATAAAGCATTTTTTTCACTGCATTCT
AGTTGTGGTTTGTCCAAACTCATCAATGTATCTTAAGGCGTGGCGGCCGCATCGAGTCTAGAGGGCCCGT
TTAAACCCGCTGATCAGCCTCGACTGTGCCTTCTAGTTGCCAGCCATCTGTTGTTTGCCCCTCCCCCGTG
CCTTCCTTGACCCTGGAAGGTGCCACTCCCACTGTCCTTTCCTAATAAAATGAGGAAATTGCATCGCATT
GTCTGAGTAGGTGTCATTCTATTCTGGGGGGTGGGGTGGGGCAGGACAGCAAGGGGGAGGATTGGGAAGA
CAATAGCAGGCATGCTGGGGATGCGGTGGGCTCTATGGCTTCTGAGGCGGAAAGAACCAGCTGGGGCTCT
AGGGGGTATCCCC
[124 nt withheld, positions 3164-3287]
C
[91 nt withheld, positions 3289-3379]
A
[49 nt withheld, positions 3381-3429]
CCTTTGACGTTGGAGTCCACGTTCTTT
[37 nt withheld, positions 3457-3493]
ACCCTATCTCGGTCTATTCTTTTGATTTATAAGGGATTTTGCCGATTTCGGCCTATTGGTTAAAAAATGA
GCTGATTTAACAAAAATTTAACGCGAATTAATTCTGTGGAATGTGTGTCAGTTAGGGTGTGGAAAGTCCC
CAGGCTCCCCAGCAGGCAGAAGTATGCAAAGCATGCATCTCAATTAGTCAGCAACCAGGTGTGGAAAGTC
CCCAGGCTCCCCAGCAGGCAGAAGTATGCAAAGCATGCATCTCAATTAGTCAGCAACCATAGTCCCGCCC
CTAACTCCGCCCATCCCGCCCCTAACTCCGCCCAGTTCCGCCCATTCTCCGCCCCATGGCTGACTAATTT
TTTTTATTTATGCAGAGGCCGAGGCCGCCTCTGCCTCTGAGCTATTCCAGAAGTAGTGAGGAGGCTTTTT
TGGAGGCCTAGGCTTTTGCAAAAAGCTCCCGGGAGCTTGTATATCCATTTTCGGATCTGATCAAGAGACA
GGATGAGGATCGTTTCGCATGATTGAACAAGATGGATTGCACGCAGGTTCTCCGGCCGCTTGGGTGGAGA
GGCTATTCGGCTATGACTGGGCACAACAGACAATCGGCTGCTCTGATGCCGCCGTGTTCCGGCTGTCAGC
GCAGGGGCGCCCGGTTCTTTTTGTCAAGACCGACCTGTCCGGTGCCCTGAATGAACTGCAGGACGAGGCA
GCGCGGCTATCGTGGCTGGCCACGACGGGCGTTCCTTGCGCAGCTGTGCTCGACGTTGTCACTGAAGCGG
GAAGGGACTGGCTGCTATTGGGCGAAGTGCCGGGGCAGGATCTCCTGTCATCTCACCTTGCTCCTGCCGA
GAAAGTATCCATCATGGCTGATGCAATGCGGCGGCTGCATACGCTTGATCCGGCTACCTGCCCATTCGAC
CACCAAGCGAAACATCGCATCGAGCGAGCACGTACTCGGATGGAAGCCGGTCTTGTCGATCAGGATGATC
TGGACGAAGAGCATCAGGGGCTCGCGCCAGCCGAACTGTTCGCCAGGCTCAAGGCGCGCATGCCCGACGG
CGAGGATCTCGTCGTGACCCATGGCGATGCCTGCTTGCCGAATATCATGGTGGAAAATGGCCGCTTTTCT
GGATTCATCGACTGTGGCCGGCTGGGTGTGGCGGACCGCTATCAGGACATAGCGTTGGCTACCCGTGATA
TTGCTGAAGAGCTTGGCGGCGAATGGGCTGACCGCTTCCTCGTGCTTTACGGTATCGCCGCTCCCGATTC
GCAGCGCATCGCCTTCTATCGCCTTCTTGACGAGTTCTTCTGAGCGGGACTCTGGGGTTCGAAATGACCG
ACCAAGCGACGCCCAACCTGCCATCACGAGATTTCGATTCCACCGCCGCCTTCTATGAAAGGTTGGGCTT
CGGAATCGTTTTCCGGGACGCCGGCTGGATGATCCTCCAGCGCGGGGATCTCATGCTGGAGTTCTTCGCC
CACCCCAACTTGTTTATTGCAGCTTATAATGGTTACAAATAAAGCAATAGCATCACAAATTTCACAAATA
AAGCATTTTTTTCACTGCATTCTAGTTGTGGTTTGTCCAAACTCATCAATGTATCTTATCATGTCTGTAT
ACCGTCGACCTCTAGCTAGAGCTTGGCGTAATCATGGTCATAGCTGTTTCCTGTGTGAAATTGTTATCCG
CTCACAATTCCACACAACATACGAGCCGGAAGCATAAAGTGTAAAGCCTGGGGTGCCTAATGAGTGAGCT
AACTCACATTAATTGCGTTGCGCTCACTGCCCGCTTTCCAGTCGGGAAACCTGTCGTGCCAGCTGCATTA
ATGAATCGGCCAACGCGCGGGGAGAGGCGGTTTGCGTATTGGGCGCTCTTCCGCTTCCTCGCTCACTGAC
TCGCTGCGCTCGGTCGTTCGGCTGCGGCGAGCGGTATCAGCTCACTCAAAGGCGGTAATACGGTTATCCA
CAGAATCAGGGGATAACGCAGGAAAGAACATGTGAGCAAAAGGCCAGCAAAAGGCCAGGAACCGTAAAAA
GGCCGCGTTGCTGGCGTTTTTCCATAGGCTCCGCCCCCCTGACGAGCATCACAAAAATCGACGCTCAAGT
CAGAGGTGGCGAAACCCGACAGGACTATAAAGATACCAGGCGTTTCCCCCTGGAAGCTCCCTCGTGCGCT
CTCCTGTTCCGACCCTGCCGCTTACCGGATACCTGTCCGCCTTTCTCCCTTCGGGAAGCGTGGCGCTTTC
TCATAGCTCACGCTGTAGGTATCTCAGTTCGGTGTAGGTCGTTCGCTCCAAGCTGGGCTGTGTGCACGAA
CCCCCCGTTCAGCCCGACCGCTGCGCCTTATCCGGTAACTATCGTCTTGAGTCCAACCCGGTAAGACACG
ACTTATCGCCACTGGCAGCAGCCACTGGTAACAGGATTAGCAGAGCGAGGTATGTAGGCGGTGCTACAGA
GTTCTTGAAGTGGTGGCCTAACTACGGCTACACTAGAAGAACAGTATTTGGTATCTGCGCTCTGCTGAAG
CCAGTTACCTTCGGAAAAAGAGTTGGTAGCTCTTGATCCGGCAAACAAACCACCGCTGGTAGCGGTGGTT
TTTTTGTTTGCAAGCAGCAGATTACGCGCAGAAAAAAAGGATCTCAAGAAGATCCTTTGATCTTTTCTAC
GGGGTCTGACGCTCAGTGGAACGAAAACTCACGTTAAGGGATTTTGGTCATGAGATTATCAAAAAGGATC
TTCACCTAGATCCTTTTAAATTAAAAATGAAGTTTTAAATCAATCTAAAGTATATATGAGTAAACTTGGT
CTGACAGTTACCAATGCTTAATCAGTGAGGCACCTATCTCAGCGATCTGTCTATTTCGTTCATCCATAGT
TGCCTGACTCCCCGTCGTGTAGATAACTACGATACGGGAGGGCTTACCATCTGGCCCCAGTGCTGCAATG
ATACCGCGAGACCCACGCTCACCGGCTCCAGATTTATCAGCAATAAACCAGCCAGCCGGAAGGGCCGAGC
GCAGAAGTGGTCCTGCAACTTTATCCGCCTCCATCCAGTCTATTAATTGTTGCCGGGAAGCTAGAGTAAG
TAGTTCGCCAGTTAATAGTTTGCGCAACGTTGTTGCCATTGCTACAGGCATCGTGGTGTCACGCTCGTCG
TTTGGTATGGCTTCATTCAGCTCCGGTTCCCAACGATCAAGGCGAGTTACATGATCCCCCATGTTGTGCA
AAAAAGCGGTTAGCTCCTTCGGTCCTCCGATCGTTGTCAGAAGTAAGTTGGCCGCAGTGTTATCACTCAT
GGTTATGGCAGCACTGCATAATTCTCTTACTGTCATGCCATCCGTAAGATGCTTTTCTGTGACTGGTGAG
TACTCAACCAAGTCATTCTGAGAATAGTGTATGCGGCGACCGAGTTGCTCTTGCCCGGCGTCAATACGGG
ATAATACCGCGCCACATAGCAGAACTTTAAAAGTGCTCATCATTGGAAAACGTTCTTCGGGGCGAAAACT
CTCAAGGATCTTACCGCTGTTGAGATCCAGTTCGATGTAACCCACTCGTGCACCCAACTGATCTTCAGCA
TCTTTTACTTTCACCAGCGTTTCTGGGTGAGCAAAAACAGGAAGGCAAAATGCCGCAAAAAAGGGAATAA
GGGCGACACGGAAATGTTGAATACTCATACTCTTCCTTTTTCAATATTATTGAAGCATTTATCAGGGTTA
TTGTCTCATGAGCGGATACATATTTGAATGTATTTAGAAAAATAAACAAATAGGGGTTCCGCGCACATTT
CCCCGAAAAGTGCCACCTGACGTC
